Addgene plasmid #211136: pBiT3.1-N_WDR20:1-569
Purpose: Mammalian expression of full-length human WDR20. N-terminal HiBiT tag.
Depositing lab: Cheryl Arrowsmith. Depositing organization: University of Toronto. Publication: A Target Class Ligandability Evaluation of WD40 Repeat-Containing Proteins. Ackloo S, Li F, Szewczyk M, Seitova A, Loppnau P, Zeng H, Xu J, Ahmad S, Arnautova YA, Baghaie AJ, Beldar S, Bolotokova A, Centrella PA, Chau I, Clark MA, Cuozzo JW, Dehghani-Tafti S, Disch JS, Dong A, Dumas A, Feng JA, Ghiabi P, Gibson E, Gilmer J, Goldman B, Green SR, Guie MA, Guilinger JP, Harms N, Herasymenko O, Houliston S, Hutchinson A, Kearnes S, Keefe AD, Kimani SW, Kramer T, Kutera M, Kwak HA, Lento C, Li Y, Liu J, Loup J, Machado RAC, Mulhern CJ, Perveen S, Righetto GL, Riley P, Shrestha S, Sigel EA, Silva M, Sintchak MD, Slakman BL, Taylor RD, Thompson J, Torng W, Underkoffler C, von Rechenberg M, Walsh RT, Watson I, Wilson DJ, Wolf E, Yadav M, Yazdi AK, Zhang J, Zhang Y, Santhakumar V, Edwards AM, Barsyte-Lovejoy D, Schapira M, Brown PJ, Halabelian L, Arrowsmith CH. J Med Chem. 2025 Jan 23;68(2):1092-1112. doi: 10.1021/acs.jmedchem.4c02010. Epub 2024 Nov 4. PubMed 39495097.
Backbone
  Vector backbone: pBiT3.1-N
  Backbone manufacturer: Promega
  Vector type: Mammalian Expression
  Selectable markers: Neomycin (select with G418)
Growth in bacteria
  Bacterial resistance: Kanamycin, 50 μg/mL
  Growth temperature: 37°C
  Growth strain: DH5alpha
  Copy number: High Copy
Gene/Insert
  Gene/Insert name: WDR20:M1-P569
  Species: H. sapiens (human)
  Insert size (bp): 1707
  Mutation: wild type
  Entrez Gene: WDR20 (a.k.a. DMR)
  Promoter: CMV
  Tag / fusion protein: MVSGWRLFKKISGSSGGSSG (N terminal on insert)
  Cloning method: Ligation Independent Cloning
  Sequencing primers: 5′ T7; 3′ TTGCTCAGCGGTGGCAGCAG
Resource information
  A portion of this plasmid was derived from a plasmid made by: Mammalian Gene Collection (BC028387)
Terms and licenses: Academic/Nonprofit Terms; Industry Terms: Not Available to Industry
Depositor comments: 5' Cloning Site: Xho1 (not destroyed), 3' Cloning Site: Xba1 (not destroyed).
How to cite: pBiT3.1-N_WDR20:1-569 was a gift from Cheryl Arrowsmith (Addgene plasmid # 211136 ; http://n2t.net/addgene:211136 ; RRID:Addgene_211136)
