[The description below was written by a language model from this plasmid's Addgene catalogue record and pLannotate feature annotations shown in this document.]
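Description:
pBiT3.1-N_WDR20:1-569 is a mammalian expression plasmid built on the Promega pBiT3.1-N backbone. It encodes full-length, wild-type human WDR20 (residues M1–P569, a 1,707 bp insert derived from a Mammalian Gene Collection clone) fused at its N-terminus to the HiBiT peptide through a short glycine/serine linker. The insert was introduced by ligation-independent cloning between XhoI and XbaI sites that remain intact. Transcription is driven by the CMV immediate-early enhancer and promoter, followed by a chimeric β-globin/immunoglobulin intron that promotes efficient mRNA processing. A T7 promoter lies just upstream of the coding region and serves as a sequencing primer site. An SV40 polyadenylation signal terminates the transcript.

The plasmid replicates in E. coli at high copy from a ColE1/pUC-type origin and is selected with kanamycin through a neo (nptII) gene under the bacterial EM7 promoter. The catalogue entry lists neomycin/G418 as the mammalian selectable marker. However, the annotated sequence shows only the EM7 promoter in front of neo, and it also contains a separate SV40 promoter–blasticidin S deaminase–synthetic poly(A) cassette that the catalogue does not mention, so the two sources differ on mammalian selection. A single loxP site is annotated upstream of the EM7-neo cassette, and the record does not state its role.

HiBiT is a small peptide that complements the LgBiT fragment to reconstitute NanoLuc luciferase, allowing luminescent detection and quantification of the tagged protein in cells or lysates. WDR20 is a WD40-repeat regulator that activates USP12-containing deubiquitinase complexes. The construct was deposited with a study evaluating the ligandability of WD40 repeat proteins, which suggests use in cellular assays of this target, although the record does not name a specific assay.
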