Features (pLannotate 1.2.2; 17 found; start..end, strand, type, name):
     24..105     -  polyA_signal   SV40 poly(A) signal: SV40 polyadenylation signal
    128..211     -  CDS            large T antigen (fragment): large T antigen from SV40 (simian virus 40)
    276..641     +  enhancer       CMV enhancer: human cytomegalovirus immediate early enhancer
    643..842     +  promoter       CMV promoter: human cytomegalovirus (CMV) immediate early promoter
    981..1113    +  intron         chimeric intron: chimera between introns from human β-globin and immunoglobulin heavy chain genes
   1157..1175    +  promoter       T7 promoter: promoter for bacteriophage T7 RNA polymerase
   1250..2956    +  CDS            WDR20: WDR20_HUMAN - Experimental evidence at protein level: Swiss-Prot protein existence level 1. Regulator of deubiquitinating complexes. Activates deubiquitinating activity of complexes containing USP12 (PubMed:20147737, PubMed:27373336). Anchors at the base of the ubiquitin-contacting loop of USP12 and remotely modulates the catalytic center of the enzyme (PubMed:27373336). From Homo sapiens (Human).
   2987..3005    +  misc_feature   MCS (fragment): pUC18/19 multiple cloning site
   3054..3175    -  polyA_signal   SV40 poly(A) signal: SV40 polyadenylation signal
   3198..3266    -  CDS            large T antigen (fragment): large T antigen from SV40 (simian virus 40)
   3290..3323    +  protein_bind   loxP: Cre-mediated recombination occurs in the 8-bp core sequence (GCATACAT). Cre recombinase
   3333..3380    +  promoter       EM7 promoter: synthetic bacterial promoter&nbsp
   3412..4203    +  CDS            neo: KKA2_KLEPN - Also known as kan, nptII. Experimental evidence at protein level: Swiss-Prot protein existence level 1. Resistance to kanamycin, neomycin, paromomycin, ribostamycin, butirosin and gentamicin B. From Klebsiella pneumoniae.
   4364..4952    -  rep_origin     ori: high-copy-number ColE1/pMB1/pBR322/pUC origin of replication
   5078..5126    -  polyA_signal   poly(A) signal: synthetic polyadenylation signal
   5150..5548    -  CDS            BSD: blasticidin S deaminase; Aspergillus terreus BSD; confers resistance to blasticidin
   5579..5936    -  promoter       SV40 promoter: SV40 enhancer and early promoter
>Addgene plasmid #211136 | pBiT3.1-N_WDR20:1-569 | addgene full sequence | sequence record 426017 | Addgene NGS Result
AAGACGCGTTAATTAAGACGTCGGCAGTGAAAAAAATGCTTTATTTGTGAAATTTGTGATGCTATTGCTT
TATTTGTAACCATTATAAGCTGCAATAAACAAGTTAACAACAACAATTGCATTCATTTTATGTTTCAGGT
TCAGGGGGAGGTGTGGGAGGTTTTTTAAAGCAAGTAAAACCTCTACAAATGTGGTATGGCTGATTATGAT
CCGCGGCCGCAATACGTCGACGTTATCAGCTGACTTCGTACGAGAGCCTAGGATTATGGCGCGCCACTAG
TTATTAATAGTAATCAATTACGGGGTCATTAGTTCATAGCCCATATATGGAGTTCCGCGTTACATAACTT
ACGGTAAATGGCCCGCCTGGCTGACCGCCCAACGACCCCCGCCCATTGACGTCAATAATGACGTATGTTC
CCATAGTAACGCCAATAGGGACTTTCCATTGACGTCAATGGGTGGAGTATTTACGGTAAACTGCCCACTT
GGCAGTACATCAAGTGTATCATATGCCAAGTCCGCCCCCTATTGACGTCAATGACGGTAAATGGCCCGCC
TGGCATTATGCCCAGTACATGACCTTACGGGACTTTCCTACTTGGCAGTACATCTACGTATTAGTCATCG
CTATTACCATGGTGATGCGGTTTTGGCAGTACACCAATGGGCGTGGATAGCGGTTTGACTCACGGGGATT
TCCAAGTCTCCACCCCATTGACGTCAATGGGAGTTTGTTTTGGCACCAAAATCAACGGGACTTTCCAAAA
TGTCGTAATAACCCCGCCCCGTTGACGCAAATGGGCGGTAGGCGTGTACGGTGGGAGGTCTATATAAGCA
GAGCTGGTTTAGTGAACCGTCAGATCACTAGAATCTTTATTGCGGTAGTTTATCACAGTTAAATTGCTAA
CGCAGTCAGTGCTTCTGACACAACAGTCTCGAACTTAAGCTGCAGAAGTTGGTCGTGAGGCACTGGGCAG
GTAAGTATCAAGGTTACAAGACAGGTTTAAGGAGACCAATAGAAACTGGGCTTGTCGAGACAGAGAAGAC
TCTTGCGTTTCTGATAGGCACCTATTGGTCTTACTGACATCCACTTTGCCTTTCTCTCCACAGGTGTCCA
CTCCCAGTTCAATTACAGCTCTTAAGGCTAGAGTATTAATACGACTCACTATAGGGGTTAGCGATCGCCA
TGGTGAGCGGCTGGCGGCTGTTCAAGAAGATTAGCGGGAGCTCCGGTGGCTCGAGCGGTATGGCGACGGA
GGGAGGAGGGAAGGAGATGAACGAGATTAAGACCCAATTCACCACCCGGGAAGGTCTGTACAAGCTGCTG
CCGCACTCGGAGTACAGCCGGCCCAACCGGGTGCCCTTCAACTCGCAGGGATCCAACCCTGTCCGCGTCT
CCTTCGTAAACCTCAACGACCAGTCTGGCAACGGCGACCGCCTCTGCTTCAATGTGGGCCGGGAGCTGTA
CTTCTATATCTACAAGGGGGTCCGCAAGGCTGCTGACTTGAGTAAACCAATAGATAAAAGGATATACAAA
GGAACACAGCCTACTTGTCATGACTTCAACCACCTAACAGCCACAGCAGAAAGTGTCTCTCTCCTAGTGG
GCTTTTCCGCAGGCCAAGTCCAGCTTATAGACCCAATCAAAAAAGAAACTAGCAAACTTTTTAATGAGGA
AAGACTAATAGACAAGTCACGAGTTACCTGTGTCAAATGGGTTCACGGTTCGGAAAGCCTTTTCCTAGTA
GCCCACTCGAGTGGGAACATGTACTTATATAATGTGGAGCACACTTGTGGCACCACAGCCCCCCACTACC
AGCTTCTGAAGCAGGGAGAGAGCTTTGCCGTGCACACTTGCAAGAGCAAATCCACGAGGAACCCTCTCCT
TAAGTGGACGGTGGGCGAGGGGGCCCTCAACGAGTTTGCTTTCTCCCCAGATGGCAAGTTCTTAGCGTGC
GTGAGCCAGGACGGGTTTCTGCGGGTGTTCAACTTTGACTCAGTGGAGCTGCACGGTACGATGAAAAGCT
ACTTTGGGGGCTTGCTGTGTGTGTGCTGGAGCCCGGATGGCAAGTACATCGTGACAGGTGGGGAGGACGA
CTTGGTGACAGTCTGGTCCTTTGTAGACTGCCGAGTAATAGCCAGAGGCCACGGGCACAAGTCCTGGGTC
AGTGTTGTAGCGTTTGACCCTTATACCACTAGTGTAGAAGAAGGTGACCCTATGGAGTTTAGTGGCAGCG
ATGAGGACTTCCAAGACCTTCTTCATTTTGGCAGAGATCGAGCAAATAGTACACAGTCCAGGCTCTCCAA
ACGGAACTCTACAGACAGCCGCCCCGTAAGTGTCACGTATCGGTTTGGTTCCGTGGGCCAGGACACACAG
CTCTGTTTATGGGACCTTACAGAAGATATCCTTTTCCCTCACCAACCCCTCTCAAGAGCAAGGACACACA
CAAATGTCATGAATGCCACGAGTCCTCCTGCTGGAAGCAATGGGAACAGTGTTACAACACCCGGGAACTC
TGTGCCGCCTCCTCTGCCACGGTCCAACAGCCTTCCACATTCAGCAGTCTCAAATGCTGGCAGCAAAAGC
AGTGTCATGGACGGGGCCATTGCTTCTGGGGTCAGCAAATTTGCAACACTTTCACTACATGACCGGAAGG
AGAGGCACCACGAGAAAGATCACAAGCGAAATCATAGCATGGGACACATTTCTAGCAAGAGCAGTGACAA
ACTGAATCTAGTTACCAAAACCAAAACGGACCCTGCTAAAACTCTGGGAACGCCCCTGTGTCCTCGAATG
GAAGATGTTCCCTTGTTAGAGCCGCTGATATGTAAAAAGATAGCACATGAGAGACTGACTGTACTAATAT
TTCTTGAAGACTGTATAGTCACTGCTTGTCAGGAGGGATTTATTTGCACATGGGGAAGGCCTGGTAAAGT
GGTAAGTTTTAATCCTTAATCTAGAGGTCAAGCTTCGGGGGTTTAAACCTGCAGGCATGCAAGCTGATTT
GGCTGCTGCCACCGCTGAGCAAGGCCGCTTCGAGCAGACATGATAAGATACATTGATGAGTTTGGACAAA
CCACAACTAGAATGCAGTGAAAAAAATGCTTTATTTGTGAAATTTGTGATGCTATTGCTTTATTTGTAAC
CATTATAAGCTGCAATAAACAAGTTAACAACAACAATTGCATTCATTTTATGTTTCAGGTTCAGGGGGAG
ATGTGGGAGGTTTTTTTAAGCAAGTAAAACCTCTACAAATGTGGTAAAATCTTAATTAAGACTTCTAATA
TAACTTCGTATAGCATACATTATACGAAGTTATGGTTCCACTGTTGACAATTAATCATCGGCATAGTATA
TCGGCATAGTATAATACGACAAGGTGAGGAACTAAACCCAGGAGGCAGATCATGATTGAACAAGATGGAT
TGCACGCAGGTTCTCCGGCCGCTTGGGTGGAGAGGCTATTCGGCTATGACTGGGCACAACAGACAATCGG
CTGCTCTGATGCCGCCGTGTTCCGGCTGTCAGCGCAGGGGCGCCCGGTTCTTTTTGTCAAGACCGACCTG
TCCGGTGCCCTGAATGAACTGCAGGACGAGGCAGCGCGGCTATCGTGGCTGGCCACGACGGGCGTTCCTT
GCGCAGCTGTGCTCGACGTTGTCACTGAAGCGGGAAGGGACTGGCTGCTATTGGGCGAAGTGCCGGGGCA
GGATCTCCTGTCATCTCACCTTGCTCCTGCCGAGAAAGTATCCATCATGGCTGATGCAATGCGGCGGCTG
CATACGCTTGATCCGGCTACCTGCCCATTCGACCACCAAGCGAAACATCGCATCGAGCGAGCACGTACTC
GGATGGAAGCCGGTCTTGTCGATCAGGATGATCTGGACGAAGAGCATCAGGGGCTCGCGCCAGCCGAACT
GTTCGCCAGGCTCAAGGCGCGCATGCCCGACGGCGAGGATCTCGTCGTGACCCATGGCGATGCCTGCTTG
CCGAATATCATGGTGGAAAATGGCCGCTTTTCTGGATTCATCGACTGTGGCCGGCTGGGTGTGGCGGACC
GCTATCAGGACATAGCGTTGGCTACCCGTGATATTGCTGAAGAGCTTGGCGGCGAATGGGCTGACCGCTT
CCTCGTGCTTTACGGTATCGCCGCTCCCGATTCGCAGCGCATCGCCTTCTATCGCCTTCTTGACGAGTTC
TTCTGATTCGAAATGACCGACCAAGCGACGCCCAACCGGTATCAGCTCACTCAAAGGCGGTAATACGGTT
ATCCACAGAATCAGGGGATAACGCAGGAAAGAACATGTGAGCAAAAGGCCAGCAAAAGGCCAGGAACCGT
AAAAAGGCCGCGTTGCTGGCGTTTTTCCATAGGCTCCGCCCCCCTGACGAGCATCACAAAAATCGACGCT
CAAGTCAGAGGTGGCGAAACCCGACAGGACTATAAAGATACCAGGCGTTTCCCCCTGGAAGCTCCCTCGT
GCGCTCTCCTGTTCCGACCCTGCCGCTTACCGGATACCTGTCCGCCTTTCTCCCTTCGGGAAGCGTGGCG
CTTTCTCATAGCTCACGCTGTAGGTATCTCAGTTCGGTGTAGGTCGTTCGCTCCAAGCTGGGCTGTGTGC
ACGAACCCCCCGTTCAGCCCGACCGCTGCGCCTTATCCGGTAACTATCGTCTTGAGTCCAACCCGGTAAG
ACACGACTTATCGCCACTGGCAGCAGCCACTGGTAACAGGATTAGCAGAGCGAGGTATGTAGGCGGTGCT
ACAGAGTTCTTGAAGTGGTGGCCTAACTACGGCTACACTAGAAGGACAGTATTTGGTATCTGCGCTCTGC
TGAAGCCAGTTACCTTCGGAAAAAGAGTTGGTAGCTCTTGATCCGGCAAACAAACCACCGCTGGTAGCGG
TGGTTTTTTTGTTTGCAAGCAGCAGATTACGCGCAGAAAAAAAGGATTTCAAGAAGATCCTTTGATCTTT
TCTACGGGGTCTGACGCTCAGTGGAACGAAAACTCACGTTAAGGGATTTTGGTCATGAGATTATCAAAAA
GGATCTTCACCTAGATCCTTTTATAGTCCGGAATCGTCACACAAAAAACCAACACACAGATGTAATGAAA
ATAAAGATATTTTATTGCGGCCATCGTGATGGCTAGAGTTTAGCCCTCCCACACATAACCAGAGGGCAGC
AATTCACGAATCCCAACTGCCGTCGGCTGTCCATCACTGTCCTTCACTATGGCTTTGATCCCAGGATGCA
GATCGAGAAGCACCTGTCGGCACCGTCCGCAGGGGCTCAAGATGCCCCTGTTCTCATTTCCGATCGCGAC
GATACAAGTCAGGTTGCCAGCTGCCGCAGCAGCAGCAGTGCCCAGCACCACGAGTTCTGCACAAGGTCCC
CCAGTAAAATGATATACATTGACACCAGTGAAGATGCGGCCGTCGCTAGAGAGAGCTGCGCTGGCGACGC
TGTAGTCTTCAGAGATGGGGATGCTGTTGATTGTAGCCGTTGCTCTTTCAATGAGGGTGGATTCTTCTTG
AGACAAAGGCTTGGCCATGGTGGCGCTAGTGTCAGAAGAATCGAGCTTTTTGCAAAAGCCTAGGCCTCCA
AAAAAGCCTCCTCACTACTTCTGGAATAGCTCAGAGGCCGAGGCGGCCTCGGCCTCTGCATAAATAAAAA
AAATTAGTCAGCCATGGGGCGGAGAATGGGCGGAACTGGGCGGAGTTAGGGGCGGGATGGGCGGAGTTAG
GGGCGGGACTATGGTTGCTGACTAATTGAGATGCATGCTTTGCATACTTCTGCCTGCTGGGGAGCCTGGG
GACTTTCCACACCTGGTTGCTGACTAATTGAGATGCATGCTTTGCATACTTCTGCCTGCTGGGGAGCCTG
GGGACTTTCCACACCCTAACTGACACACATTCCACAGCTGGTTCTTTCCGCCTCAGAAGGTACCTAACCA
AGTTCCTCTTTCAGAGGTTATTTCAGGCCATGGTGCTGCGC
