>Addgene plasmid #211136 | pBiT3.1-N_WDR20:1-569 | depositor partial sequence | sequence record 411750 | Insert sequence
ATGGCGACGGAGGGAGGAGGGAAGGAGATGAACGAGATTAAGACCCAATTCACCACCCGGGAAGGTCTGT
ACAAGCTGCTGCCGCACTCGGAGTACAGCCGGCCCAACCGGGTGCCCTTCAACTCGCAGGGATCCAACCC
TGTCCGCGTCTCCTTCGTAAACCTCAACGACCAGTCTGGCAACGGCGACCGCCTCTGCTTCAATGTGGGC
CGGGAGCTGTACTTCTATATCTACAAGGGGGTCCGCAAGGCTGCTGACTTGAGTAAACCAATAGATAAAA
GGATATACAAAGGAACACAGCCTACTTGTCATGACTTCAACCACCTAACAGCCACAGCAGAAAGTGTCTC
TCTCCTAGTGGGCTTTTCCGCAGGCCAAGTCCAGCTTATAGACCCAATCAAAAAAGAAACTAGCAAACTT
TTTAATGAGGAAAGACTAATAGACAAGTCACGAGTTACCTGTGTCAAATGGGTTCACGGTTCGGAAAGCC
TTTTCCTAGTAGCCCACTCGAGTGGGAACATGTACTTATATAATGTGGAGCACACTTGTGGCACCACAGC
CCCCCACTACCAGCTTCTGAAGCAGGGAGAGAGCTTTGCCGTGCACACTTGCAAGAGCAAATCCACGAGG
AACCCTCTCCTTAAGTGGACGGTGGGCGAGGGGGCCCTCAACGAGTTTGCTTTCTCCCCAGATGGCAAGT
TCTTAGCGTGCGTGAGCCAGGACGGGTTTCTGCGGGTGTTCAACTTTGACTCAGTGGAGCTGCACGGTAC
GATGAAAAGCTACTTTGGGGGCTTGCTGTGTGTGTGCTGGAGCCCGGATGGCAAGTACATCGTGACAGGT
GGGGAGGACGACTTGGTGACAGTCTGGTCCTTTGTAGACTGCCGAGTAATAGCCAGAGGCCACGGGCACA
AGTCCTGGGTCAGTGTTGTAGCGTTTGACCCTTATACCACTAGTGTAGAAGAAGGTGACCCTATGGAGTT
TAGTGGCAGCGATGAGGACTTCCAAGACCTTCTTCATTTTGGCAGAGATCGAGCAAATAGTACACAGTCC
AGGCTCTCCAAACGGAACTCTACAGACAGCCGCCCCGTAAGTGTCACGTATCGGTTTGGTTCCGTGGGCC
AGGACACACAGCTCTGTTTATGGGACCTTACAGAAGATATCCTTTTCCCTCACCAACCCCTCTCAAGAGC
AAGGACACACACAAATGTCATGAATGCCACGAGTCCTCCTGCTGGAAGCAATGGGAACAGTGTTACAACA
CCCGGGAACTCTGTGCCGCCTCCTCTGCCACGGTCCAACAGCCTTCCACATTCAGCAGTCTCAAATGCTG
GCAGCAAAAGCAGTGTCATGGACGGGGCCATTGCTTCTGGGGTCAGCAAATTTGCAACACTTTCACTACA
TGACCGGAAGGAGAGGCACCACGAGAAAGATCACAAGCGAAATCATAGCATGGGACACATTTCTAGCAAG
AGCAGTGACAAACTGAATCTAGTTACCAAAACCAAAACGGACCCTGCTAAAACTCTGGGAACGCCCCTGT
GTCCTCGAATGGAAGATGTTCCCTTGTTAGAGCCGCTGATATGTAAAAAGATAGCACATGAGAGACTGAC
TGTACTAATATTTCTTGAAGACTGTATAGTCACTGCTTGTCAGGAGGGATTTATTTGCACATGGGGAAGG
CCTGGTAAAGTGGTAAGTTTTAATCCT
